Addgene plasmid #153922: pGBW-m4252991
Purpose: Mammalian expression plasmid for SARS-CoV-2 ORF6 protein
Depositing lab: Ginkgo Bioworks & Benjie Chen. Depositing organization: Ginkgo Bioworks.
Backbone
  Vector backbone: pTwist_CMV_Hygro_6 with AarI site removed
  Backbone size w/o insert (bp): 6525
  Vector type: Mammalian Expression
  Selectable markers: Hygromycin
Growth in bacteria
  Bacterial resistance: Ampicillin, 100 μg/mL
  Growth temperature: 37°C
  Growth strain: DH5alpha
  Copy number: High Copy
Gene/Insert
  Gene/Insert name: SARS-CoV-2 ORF6 protein
  Species: Severe acute respiratory syndrome coronavirus 2
  Insert size (bp): 179
  Mutation: wt
  Entrez Gene: ORF6 (a.k.a. GU280_gp06)
  Promoter: CMV
  Cloning method: Unknown
Resource information
  A portion of this plasmid was derived from a plasmid made by: GinkgoBioworks
Depositor comments: NCBI reference sequence: 43740572
How to cite: pGBW-m4252991 was a gift from Ginkgo Bioworks & Benjie Chen (Addgene plasmid # 153922 ; http://n2t.net/addgene:153922 ; RRID:Addgene_153922)
