[The description below was written by a language model from this plasmid's Addgene catalogue record and pLannotate feature annotations shown in this document.]
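Description:
pGBW-m4252991 is a mammalian expression plasmid carrying the wild-type ORF6 coding sequence of SARS-CoV-2, built on a pTwist_CMV_Hygro_6 backbone from which an AarI site was removed. The sequenced record is about 6.7 kb. In bacteria it is maintained as a high-copy plasmid through a ColE1/pUC-type origin and selected with ampicillin via a complete β-lactamase (AmpR) gene. A short additional β-lactamase fragment annotated near the origin appears to be a backbone remnant rather than a functional marker.

The ORF6 open reading frame, roughly 180 bp, sits downstream of the human cytomegalovirus immediate-early enhancer and promoter elements, giving strong constitutive transcription in mammalian cells. An SV40 polyadenylation signal lies just past the insert, although the automated annotation places it on the opposite strand, next to a small large T antigen fragment that is typical of this SV40-derived region. No epitope tag or reporter fusion is annotated or mentioned in the record. The expression unit is bracketed by β-globin insulator segments together with T7 and rrnG transcription terminators, an arrangement that helps isolate the cassette from read-through and neighbouring transcriptional activity. A separate cassette uses the human ubiquitin C promoter to drive hygromycin B phosphotransferase, followed by a synthetic poly(A) signal, allowing hygromycin selection of stably transfected cells.

ORF6 is a small accessory protein annotated as interfering with nuclear import, blocking STAT1 translocation and dampening interferon signalling. The plasmid therefore suits transient or stable expression of ORF6 in cultured mammalian cells to study its function and its effects on host innate immune pathways.
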