Features (pLannotate 1.2.2; 19 found; start..end, strand, type, name):
     69..657     -  rep_origin     ori: high-copy-number ColE1/pMB1/pBR322/pUC origin of replication
    829..893     -  CDS            bla(M) (fragment): β-lactamase lacking the signal sequence; bla(M); allows cytosolic expression of β-lactamase
   1157..2366    +  promoter       UbC promoter: human ubiquitin C promoter
   2376..3397    +  CDS            HygR (fragment): hygromycin B phosphotransferase confers resistance to hygromycin
   3425..3473    +  polyA_signal   poly(A) signal: synthetic polyadenylation signal
   3739..4599    +  CDS            AmpR: β-lactamase; bla; confers resistance to ampicillin, carbenicillin, and related antibiotics
   4612..4748    +  terminator     rrnG terminator: transcription terminator from the E. coli ribosomal RNA rrnG operon (Albrechtsen et al., 1991)
   4900..4971    +  misc_feature   5' β-globin insulator: insulator upstream of the human β-globin locus (Farrell et al., 2002)
   4976..5022    -  terminator     T7 terminator: transcription terminator for bacteriophage T7 RNA polymerase
   5040..5088    -  polyA_signal   poly(A) signal: synthetic polyadenylation signal
   5169..5472    +  enhancer       CMV enhancer: human cytomegalovirus immediate early enhancer
   5545..5562    -  promoter       CMV promoter (fragment): human cytomegalovirus (CMV) immediate early promoter
   5625..5676    +  promoter       CMVd2 promoter: truncated human cytomegalovirus (CMV) immediate early promoter that yields moderately reduced expression relative to the full-length promoter
   5751..5933    +  CDS            NS6_SARS2: Experimental evidence at protein level: Swiss-Prot protein existence level 1. Disrupts cell nuclear import complex formation by tethering karyopherin alpha 2 and karyopherin beta 1 to the membrane. Retention of import factors at the ER/Golgi membrane leads to a loss of transport into the nucleus. Thereby prevents STAT1 nuclear translocation in response to interferon signaling, thus blocking the expression of interferon stimulated genes (ISGs) that display multiple antiviral activities (PubMed:33097660). Suppresses IFN-beta production possibly by blocking IRF3 nuclear translocation (PubMed:3297
   6002..6123    -  polyA_signal   SV40 poly(A) signal: SV40 polyadenylation signal
   6146..6215    -  CDS            large T antigen (fragment): large T antigen from SV40 (simian virus 40)
   6238..6284    +  terminator     T7 terminator: transcription terminator for bacteriophage T7 RNA polymerase
   6314..6450    +  terminator     rrnG terminator: transcription terminator from the E. coli ribosomal RNA rrnG operon (Albrechtsen et al., 1991)
   6495..6566    +  misc_feature   3' β-globin insulator: insulator downstream of the human β-globin locus (Farrell et al., 2002)
>Addgene plasmid #153922 | pGBW-m4252991 | addgene full sequence | sequence record 300488 | Ginkgo NGS Result
ATTTAAATCATGTGAGCAAAAGGCCAGCAAAAGGCCAGGAACCGTAAAAAGGCCGCGTTGCTGGCGTTTT
TCCATAGGCTCCGCCCCCCTGACGAGCATCACAAAAATCGACGCTCAAGTCAGAGGTGGCGAAACCCGAC
AGGACTATAAAGATACCAGGCGTTTCCCCCTGGAAGCTCCCTCGTGCGCTCTCCTGTTCCGACCCTGCCG
CTTACCGGATACCTGTCCGCCTTTCTCCCTTCGGGAAGCGTGGCGCTTTCTCATAGCTCACGCTGTAGGT
ATCTCAGTTCGGTGTAGGTCGTTCGCTCCAAGCTGGGCTGTGTGCACGAACCCCCCGTTCAGCCCGACCG
CTGCGCCTTATCCGGTAACTATCGTCTTGAGTCCAACCCGGTAAGACACGACTTATCGCCACTGGCAGCA
GCCACTGGTAACAGGATTAGCAGAGCGAGGTATGTAGGCGGTGCTACAGAGTTCTTGAAGTGGTGGCCTA
ACTACGGCTACACTAGAAGAACAGTATTTGGTATCTGCGCTCTGCTGAAGCCAGTTACCTTCGGAAAAAG
AGTTGGTAGCTCTTGATCCGGCAAACAAACCACCGCTGGTAGCGGTGGTTTTTTTGTTTGCAAGCAGCAG
ATTACGCGCAGAAAAAAAGGATCTCAAGAAGATCCTTTGATCTTTTCTACGGGGTCTGACGCTCAGTGGA
ACGAAAACTCACGTTAAGGGATTTTGGTCATGAGATTATCAAAAAGGATCTTCACCTAGATCCTTTTAAA
TTAAAAATGAAGTTTTAAATCAATCTAAAGTATATATGAGTAAACTTGGTCTGACAGTTACCAATGCTTA
ATCAGTGAGGCACCTATCTCAGCGATCTGTCTATTTCGTTCATCCATAGTTGCATTTAAATTTCCGAACT
CTCCAAGGCCCTCGTCGGAAAATCTTCAAACCTTTCGTCCGATCCATCTTGCAGGCTACCTCTCGAACGA
ACTATCGCAAGTCTCTTGGCCGGCCTTGCGCCTTGGCTATTGCTTGGCAGCGCCTATCGCCAGGTATTAC
TCCAATCCCGAATATCCGAGATCGGGATCACCCGAGAGAAGTTCAACCTACATCCTCAATCCCGATCTAT
CCGAGATCCGAGGAATATCGAAATCGGGGCGCGCCTGGCCTCCGCGCCGGGTTTTGGCGCCTCCCGCGGG
CGCCCCCCTCGTCACGGCGAGCGCTGCCACGTCAGACGAAGGGCGCAGGAGCGTCCTGATCCTTCCGCCC
GGACGCTCAGGACAGCGGCCCGCTGCTCATAAGACTCGGCCTTAGAACCCCAGTATCAGCAGAAGGACAT
TTTAGGACGGGACTTGGGTGACTCTAGGGCACTGGTTTTCTTTCCAGAGAGCGGAACAGGCGAGGAAAAG
TAGTCCCTTCTCGGCGATTCTGCGGAGGGATCTCCGTGGGGCGGTGAACGCCGATGATTATATAAGGACG
CGCCGGGTGTGGCACAGCTAGTTCCGTCGCAGCCGGGATTTGGGTCGCGGTTCTTGTTTGTGGATCGCTG
TGATCGTCACTTGGTGAGTAGCGGGCTGCTGGGCTGGCCGGGGCTTTCGTGGCCGCCGGGCCGCTCGGTG
GGACGGAAGCGTGTGGAGAGACCGCCAAGGGCTGTAGTCTGGGTCCGCGAGCAAGGTTGCCCTGAACTGG
GGGTTGGGGGGAGCGCAGCAAAATGGCGGCTGTTCCCGAGTCTTGAATGGAAGACGCTTGTGAGGCGGGC
TGTGAGGTCGTTGAAACAAGGTGGGGGGCATGGTGGGCGGCAAGAACCCAAGGTCTTGAGCCCTTCGCTA
ATGCGGGAAAGCTCTTATTCGGGTGAGATGGGCTGGGCACCATCTGGGGACCCTGACGTGAAGTTTGTCA
CTGACTGGAGAACTCGGTTTGTCGTCTGTTGCGGGGGCGGCAGTTATGGCGGTGCCGTTGGGCAGTGCAC
CCGTACCTTTGGGAGCGCGCGCCCTCGTCGTGTCGTGACGTCACCCGTTCTGTTGGCTTATAATGCAGGG
TGGGGCCACCAGCCGGTAGGTGTGCGGTAGGCTTTTCTCCGTCGCAGGACGCAGGGTTCGGGCCTAGGGT
AGGCTCTCCTGAATCGACAGGCGCCGGACCTCTGGTGAGGGGAGGGATAAGTGAGGCGTCAGTTTCTTTG
GTCGGTTTTATGTACCTATCTTCTTAAGTAGCTGAAGCTCCGGTTTTGAACTATGCGCTCGGGGTTGGCG
AGTGTGTTTTGTGAAGTTTTTTAGGCACCTTTTGAAATGTAATCATTTGGGTCAATATGTAATTTTCAGT
GTTAGACTTGTAAATTGTCCGCTAAATTCTGGCCGTTTTTGGCTTTTTTGTTAGACAACATGGGTAAAAA
GCCTGAACTCACCGCGACGTCTGTCGAGAAGTTTCTGATCGAAAAGTTCGACAGCGTCTCCGACCTGATG
CAGCTCTCGGAGGGCGAAGAATCTCGTGCTTTCAGCTTCGATGTAGGAGGGCGTGGATATGTCCTGCGGG
TAAATAGCTGCGCCGATGGTTTCTACAAAGATCGTTATGTTTATCGGCACTTTGCATCCGCCGCGCTCCC
GATTCCGGAAGTGCTTGACATTGGGGAGTTCAGCGAGAGCCTGACCTATTGCATCTCCCGCCGTGCACAG
GGTGTCACGTTGCAAGACCTGCCTGAAACCGAACTGCCCGCTGTTCTGCAGCCGGTCGCGGAGGCAATGG
ATGCCATCGCTGCCGCCGATCTTAGCCAGACGAGCGGGTTCGGCCCATTCGGACCGCAAGGAATCGGTCA
ATACACTACATGGCGTGATTTCATATGCGCGATTGCTGATCCCCATGTGTATCACTGGCAAACTGTGATG
GACGACACCGTCAGTGCGTCCGTCGCGCAGGCTCTCGATGAGCTGATGCTTTGGGCCGAGGACTGCCCCG
AAGTCCGGCACCTCGTGCACGCGGATTTCGGCTCCAACAATGTCCTGACGGACAATGGCCGCATAACAGC
GGTCATTGACTGGAGCGAGGCGATGTTCGGGGATTCCCAATACGAGGTCGCCAACATCTTCTTCTGGAGG
CCGTGGTTGGCTTGTATGGAGCAGCAGACGCGCTACTTCGAGCGGAGGCATCCGGAGCTTGCAGGATCGC
CCCGGCTCCGGGCGTATATGCTCCGCATTGGTCTTGACCAACTCTATCAGAGCTTGGTTGACGGCAATTT
CGATGATGCAGCTTGGGCGCAGGGTCGATGCGACGCAATCGTCCGATCCGGAGCCGGGACTGTCGGGCGT
ACACAAATCGCCCGCAGAAGCGCCGCCGTCTGGACCGATGGCTGTGTAGAAGTACTCGCCGATAGTGGAA
ACCGACGCCCCAGCACTCGTCCGAGGGCAAAGGAATAAGCTAGTATGTAAGCCTAGTCTTAGATAATAAA
ATCGCTATCCATCGAAGATGGATGTGTGTTGGTTTTTTGTGTGTGTAACGCTAGGCGCGCCTGGTGTACC
GAGAACGATCCTCTCAGTGCGAGTCTCGACGATCCATATCGTTGCTTGGCAGTCAGCCAGTCGGAATCCA
GCTTGGGACCCAGGAAGTCCAATCGTCAGATATTGTACTCAAGCCTGGTCACGGCAGCGTACCGATCTGT
TTAAACCTAGATATTGATAGTCTGATCGGTCAACGTATAATCGAGTCCTAGCTTTTGCAAACATCTATCA
AGAGACAGGATCAGCAGGAGGCTTTCGCATGAGTATTCAACATTTCCGTGTCGCCCTTATTCCCTTTTTT
GCGGCATTTTGCCTTCCTGTTTTTGCTCACCCAGAAACGCTGGTGAAAGTAAAAGATGCTGAAGATCAGT
TGGGTGCGCGAGTGGGTTACATCGAACTGGATCTCAACAGCGGTAAGATCCTTGAGAGTTTTCGCCCCGA
AGAACGCTTTCCAATGATGAGCACTTTTAAAGTTCTGCTATGTGGCGCGGTATTATCCCGTATTGACGCC
GGGCAAGAGCAACTCGGTCGCCGCATACACTATTCTCAGAATGACTTGGTTGAGTATTCACCAGTCACAG
AAAAGCATCTTACGGATGGCATGACAGTAAGAGAATTATGCAGTGCTGCCATAACCATGAGTGATAACAC
TGCGGCCAACTTACTTCTGACAACGATTGGAGGACCGAAGGAGCTAACCGCTTTTTTGCACAACATGGGG
GATCATGTAACTCGCCTTGATCGTTGGGAACCGGAGCTGAATGAAGCCATACCAAACGACGAGCGTGACA
CCACGATGCCTGTAGCAATGGCAACAACCTTGCGTAAACTATTAACTGGCGAACTACTTACTCTAGCTTC
CCGGCAACAGTTGATAGACTGGATGGAGGCGGATAAAGTTGCAGGACCACTTCTGCGCTCGGCCCTTCCG
GCTGGCTGGTTTATTGCTGATAAATCTGGAGCCGGTGAGCGTGGGTCTCGCGGTATCATTGCAGCACTGG
GGCCAGATGGTAAGCCCTCCCGTATCGTAGTTATCTACACGACGGGGAGTCAGGCAACTATGGATGAACG
AAATAGACAGATCGCTGAGATAGGTGCCTCACTGATTAAGCATTGGTAACCGATTCTAGGTGCATTGGCG
CAGAAAAAAATGCCTGATGCGACGCTGCGCGTCTTATACTCCCACATATGCCAGATTCAGCAACGGATAC
GGCTTCCCCAACTTGCCCACTTCCATACGTGTCCTCCTTACCAGAAATTTATCCTTAAGATCCCGAATCG
TTTAAACTCGACTCTGGCTCTATCGAATCTCCGTCGTTTCGAGCTTACGCGAACAGCCGTGGCGCTCATT
TGCTCGTCGGGCATCGAATCTCGTCAGCTATCGTCAGCTTACCTTTTTGGCAGCGATCGCGGCTCCCGAC
ATCTTGGACCATTAGCTCCACAGGTATCTTCTTCCCTCTAGTGGTCATAACAGCAGCTTCAGCTACCTCT
CAATTCAAAAAACCCCTCAAGACCCGTTTAGAGGCCCCAAGGGGTTATGCTATCAATCGTTGCGTTACAC
ACACAAAAAACCAACACACATCCATCTTCGATGGATAGCGATTTTATTATCTAACTGCTGATCGAGTGTA
GCCAGATCTAGTAATCAATTACGGGGTCATTAGTTCATAGCCCATATATGGAGTTCCGCGTTACATAACT
TACGGTAAATGGCCCGCCTGGCTGACCGCCCAACGACCCCCGCCCATTGACGTCAATAATGACGTATGTT
CCCATAGTAACGCCAATAGGGACTTTCCATTGACGTCAATGGGTGGAGTATTTACGGTAAACTGCCCACT
TGGCAGTACATCAAGTGTATCATATGCCAAGTACGCCCCCTATTGACGTCAATGACGGTAAATGGCCCGC
CTGGCATTATGCCCAGTACATGACCTTATGGGACTTTCCTACTTGGCAGTACATCTACGTATTAGTCATC
GCTATTACCATGCTGATGCGGTTTTGGCAGTACATCAATGGGCGTGGATAGCGGTTTGACTCACGGGGAT
TTCCAAGTCTCCACCCCATTGACGTCAATGGGAGTTTGTTTTGGCACCAAAATCAACGGGACTTTCCAAA
ATGTCGTAACAACTCCGCCCCATTGACGCAAATGGGCGGTAGGCGTGTACGGTGGGAGGTCTATATAAGC
AGAGCTGGTTTAGTGAACCGTCAGATCAGATCTTTGTCGATCCTACCATCCACTCGACACACCCGCCAGC
GGCCGCCACCATGTTTCATCTCGTTGACTTTCAGGTTACTATAGCAGAGATATTACTAATTATTATGAGG
ACTTTTAAAGTTTCCATTTGGAATCTTGATTACATCATAAACCTCATAATTAAAAATTTATCTAAGTCAC
TAACTGAGAATAAATATTCTCAATTAGATGAAGAGCAACCAATGGAGATTGATTAAGGATCCGCAGGCCT
CTGCTAGCTTGACTGACTGAGATACAGCGTACCTTCAGCTCACAGACATGATAAGATACATTGATGAGTT
TGGACAAACCACAACTAGAATGCAGTGAAAAAAATGCTTTATTTGTGAAATTTGTGATGCTATTGCTTTA
TTTGTAACCATTATAAGCTGCAATAAACAAGTTAACAACAACAATTGCATTCATTTTATGTTTCAGGTTC
AGGGGGAGGTGTGGGAGGTTTTTTAAAGCAAGTAAAACCTCTACAAATGTGGTATTGGCCCATCTCTATC
GGTATCGTAGCATAACCCCTTGGGGCCTCTAAACGGGTCTTGAGGGGTTTTTTGTGCCCCTCGGGCCGGA
TTGCTATCTACCGGCATTGGCGCAGAAAAAAATGCCTGATGCGACGCTGCGCGTCTTATACTCCCACATA
TGCCAGATTCAGCAACGGATACGGCTTCCCCAACTTGCCCACTTCCATACGTGTCCTCCTTACCAGAAAT
TTATCCTTAAGGTCGTCAGCTATCCTGCAGGCGATCTCTCGATTTCGATCAAGACATTCCTTTAATGGTC
TTTTCTGGACACCACTAGGGGTCAGAAGTAGTTCATCAAACTTTCTTCCCTCCCTAATCTCATTGGTTAC
CTTGGGCTATCGAAACTTAATTAACCAGTCAAGTCAGCTACTTGGCGAGATCGACTTGTCTGGGTTTCGA
CTACGCTCAGAATTGCGTCAGTCAAGTTCGATCTGGTCCTTGCTATTGCACCCGTTCTCCGATTACGAGT
TTC
